>Addgene plasmid #139919 | pBEL1728 | addgene full sequence | sequence record 309817 | Addgene NGS Result
GAGGCGGTTTGCGTATTGGGCGCCAGGGTGGTTTTTCTTTTCACCAGTGAGACGGGCAACAGCTGATTGC
CCTTCACCGCCTGGCCCTGAGAGAGTTGCAGCAAGCGGTCCACGCTGGTTTGCCCCAGCAGGCGAAAATC
CTGTTTGATGGTGGTTAACGGCGGGATATAACATGAGCTGTCTTCGGTATCGTCGTATCCCACTACCGAG
ATATCCGCACCAACGCGCAGCCCGGACTCGGTAATGGCGCGCATTGCGCCCAGCGCCATCTGATCGTTGG
CAACCAGCATCGCAGTGGGAACGATGCCCTCATTCAGCATTTGCATGGTTTGTTGAAAACCGGACATGGC
ACTCCAGTCGCCTTCCCGTTCCGCTATCGGCTGAATTTGATTGCGAGTGAGATATTTATGCCAGCCAGCC
AGACGCAGACGCGCCGAGACAGAACTTAATGGGCCCGCTAACAGCGCGATTTGCTGGTGACCCAATGCGA
CCAGATGCTCCACGCCCAGTCGCGTACCGTCTTCATGGGAGAAAATAATACTGTTGATGGGTGTCTGGTC
AGAGACATCAAGAAATAACGCCGGAACATTAGTGCAGGCAGCTTCCACAGCAATGGCATCCTGGTCATCC
AGCGGATAGTTAATGATCAGCCCACTGACGCGTTGCGCGAGAAGATTGTGCACCGCCGCTTTACAGGCTT
CGACGCCGCTTCGTTCTACCATCGACACCACCACGCTGGCACCCAGTTGATCGGCGCGAGATTTAATCGC
CGCGACAATTTGCGACGGCGCGTGCAGGGCCAGACTGGAGGTGGCAACGCCAATCAGCAACGACTGTTTG
CCCGCCAGTTGTTGTGCCACGCGGTTGGGAATGTAATTCAGCTCCGCCATCGCCGCTTCCACTTTTTCCC
GCGTTTTCGCAGAAACGTGGCTGGCCTGGTTCACCACGCGGGAAACGGTCTGATAAGAGACACCGGCATA
CTCTGCGACATCGTATAACGTTACTGGTTTCACATTCACCACCCTGAATTGACTCTCTTCCGGGCGCTAT
CATGCCATACCGCGAAAGGTTTTGCGCCATTCGATGGTGTCCGGGATCTCGACGCTCTCCCTTATGCGAC
TCCTGCATTAGGAAGCAGCCCAGTAGTAGGTTGAGGCCGTTGAGCACCGCCGCCGCAAGGAATGGTGCAT
GCAAGGAGATGGCGCCCAACAGTCCCCCGGCCACGGGGCCTGCCACCATACCCACGCCGAAACAAGCGCT
CATGAGCCCGAAGTGGCGAGCCCGATCTTCCCCATCGGTGATGTCGGCGATATAGGCGCCAGCAACCGCA
CCTGTGGCGCCGGTGATGCCGGCCACGATGCGTCCGGCGTAGAGGATCGAGATCTCGATCCCGCGAAATT
AATACGACTCACTATAGGGGAATTGTGAGCGGATAACAATTCCCCTCTAGAAATAATTTTGTTTAACTTT
GGCCCAGGCGGCCAGGAGGGTCTCACATGCAGGACCGGGGTAATACCGTCACCATCGACTTTATGTCGGC
GGATGGTATTGTTCCAGGCCGTACGCCTGTTCGTTATCAGGGCGTTGAAGTCGGAACAGTGCAGGATATC
AGCCTCAGCGACGATCTTCGTAAGATTGAAGTCAAGGTCAGCATCAAGTCCGATATGAAAGATGCGCTGC
GCGAAGAGACTCAGTTCTGGCTGGTGACGCCAAAAGCATCGTTGGCAGGTGTCTCCGGGCTGGACGCCCT
CGTCGGTGGGAACTATATCGGCATGATGCCGGGTAAAGGTAAAGAGCAGGATCACTTTGTCGCACTCGAT
ACCCAACCGAAATATCGGCTGGACAATGGCGATCTGATGATCCACCTGCAAGCCCCCGATCTCGGTTCGC
TGAACAGCGGTTCATTGGTCTATTTCCGCAAGATCCCGGTGGGAAAAGTCTACGACTATGCCATCAATCC
CAACAAGCAAGGCGTGGTGATTGATGTCCTGATCGAGCGGCGTTTTACCGATCTGGTGAAAAAAGGTAGC
CGTTTCTGGAACGTTTCCGGCGTTGATGCCAACGTCAGTATCAGTGGCGCGAAGGTGAAACTGGAAAGCC
TGGCGGCACTGGTTAACGGTGCGATTGCCTTCGATTCACCAGAAGAGTCGAAACCTGCCGAGGCGGAAGA
TACCTTTGGTCTGTATGAAGATCTGGCCCACAGCCAGCGTGGCGTAATAATAAAACTGGAACTGCCGAGT
GGGGCCGGATTAACCGCCGACTCGACGCCGTTAATGTATCAGGGGCTGGAAGTCGGACAGCTGACTAAAC
TGGATTTAAATCCTGGTGGTAAAGTCACAGGGGAAATGACCGTTGATCCCAGCGTCGTTACCCTGCTTCG
TGAAAATACCCGCATCGAATTACGCAACCCGAAATTATCCCTTAGCGATGCTAATCTCAGCGCCCTGCTG
ACCGGCAAAACCTTCGAGCTGGTGCCCGGCGATGGCGAGCCACGCAAAGAGTTCGTTGTTGTGCCAGGCG
AAAAAGCACTGCTGCATGAACCTGATGTTCTGACGCTGACCCTGACCGCGCCGGAAAGTTACGGTATTGA
TGCGGGTCAGCCGCTCATTCTTCACGGCGTGCAGGTAGGCCAGGTTATCGATCGTAAACTCACCAGCAAA
GGCGTCACCTTTACCGTCGCCATCGAGCCTCAGCATCGCGAACTGGTAAAAGGCGATAGCAAATTTGTCG
TCAACAGCCGTGTCGATGTGAAGGTGGGGCTGGATGGCGTTGAGTTTCTCGGTGCCAGCGCCTCAGAATG
GATCAATGGCGGGATACGTATTCTGCCGGGCGATAAAGGTGAGATGAAAGCCAGCTATCCACTGTATGCC
AATTTGGAAAAAGCGCTGGAGAACAGCCTTAGCGATTTACCCACCACAACCGTGAGTTTGAGTGCAGAGA
CGCTGCCGGATGTGCAGGCAGGATCGGTAGTGCTGTACCGTAAATTTGAAGTTGGTGAAGTGATTACCGT
GCGTCCGCGAGCTAACGCGTTTGATATCGATCTGCATATTAAGCCGGAGTATCGCAACCTTCTGACCAGC
AATAGCGTGTTCTGGGCAGAAGGCGGGGCGAAAGTTCAGCTGAATGGTAGTGGTCTGACCGTACAGGCAT
CCCCGCTCTCCAGAGCATTAAAGGGAGCCATTAGCTTCGACAACCTCAGCGGTGCCAGCGCCAGTCAGCG
TAAAGGCGATAAGCGTATTCTGTATGCTTCCGAAACAGCGGCCCGTGCGGTTGGCGGGCAGATTACGCTT
CACGCTTTCGATGCCGGAAAACTGGCGGTCGGGATGCCAATTCGCTATCTCGGTATTGATATCGGGCAAA
TCCAGACGCTGGATCTGATTACCGCACGCAATGAAGTACAGGCAAAGGCGGTACTTTACCCGGAATATGT
CCAGACCTTTGCTCGCGGTGGTACGCGCTTCTCAGTGGTCACACCGCAAATTTCGGCAGCTGGCGTTGAG
CATCTTGATACTATCCTCCAGCCGTATATCAACGTCGAACCAGGCCGGGGCAATCCTCGCCGCGACTTTG
AATTACAAGAGGCCACCATTACTGATTCGCGTTACCTGGATGGCTTAAGCATTATTGTTGAAGCGCCGGA
AGCCGGTTCGTTAGGCATCGGTACGCCTGTGCTGTTCCGTGGTCTGGAAGTCGGTACGGTTACAGGAATG
ACGCTGGGGACATTGTCAGATCGCGTGATGATTGCGATGCGCATCAGTAAACGCTATCAACACCTGGTGC
GTAACAATTCCGTCTTCTGGTTGGCATCGGGTTACAGTCTGGACTAGGGTCTGACGGGCGGCGTAGTGAA
AACCGGCACCTTTAACCAGTTTATCCGTGGCGGCATCGCCTTCGCCACGCCTCCGGGTACGCCACTGGCA
CCGAAAGCCCAGGAAGGCAAACACTTCCTGTTGCAGGAAAGTGAACCGAAAGAGTGGCGTGAATGGGGAA
CTGCGCTTCCCAAAGGCGAGACCCATCACCACCATCACCATTAAGGCCAGGCCGGCCGATCCGGCTGCTA
ACAAAGCCCGAAAGGAAGCTGAGTTGGCTGCTGCCACCGCTGAGCAATAACTAGCATAACCCCTTGGGGC
CTCTAAACGGGTCTTGAGGGGTTTTTTGCTGAAAGGAGGAACTATATCCGGATTGGCGAATGGG
[124 nt withheld, positions 4195-4318]
C
[91 nt withheld, positions 4320-4410]
A
[49 nt withheld, positions 4412-4460]
CCTTTGACGTTGGAGTCCACGTTCTTT
[37 nt withheld, positions 4488-4524]
ACCCTATCTCGGTCTATTCTTTTGATTTATAAGGGATTTTGCCGATTTCGGCCTATTGGTTAAAAAATGA
GCTGATTTAACAAAAATTTAACGCGAATTTTAACAAAATATTAACGCTTACAATTTAGGTGGCACTTTTC
GGGGAACGACGACCTGCAGCCAAGCTAGCTTGGCTGGACGTAAACTCCTCTTCAGACCTAATAACTTCGT
ATAGCATACATTATACGAAGTTATATTAAGGGTTATTGAATATGATCGGAATTGGGCTGCAGGAATTCGA
TAGCTTGGCTGCAGGTCGACCTCGAGGATGTGCGCGGAACCCCTATTTGTTTATTTTTCTAAATACATTC
AAATATGTATCCGCTCATGAGACAATAACCCTGATAAATGCTTCAATAATATTGAAAAAGGAAGAGTATG
AGTATTCAACATTTCCGTGTCGCCCTTATTCCCTTTTTTGCGGCATTTTGCCTTCCTGTTTTTGCTCACC
CAGAAACGCTGGTGAAAGTAAAAGATGCTGAAGATCAGTTGGGTGCACGAGTGGGTTACATCGAACTGGA
TCTCAACAGCGGTAAGATCCTTGAGAGTTTTCGCCCCGAAGAACGTTTTCCAATGATGAGCACTTTTAAA
GTTCTGCTATGTGGCGCGGTATTATCCCGTATTGACGCCGGGCAAGAGCAACTCGGTCGCCGCATACACT
ATTCTCAGAATGACTTGGTTGAGTACTCACCAGTCACAGAAAAGCATCTTACGGATGGCATGACAGTAAG
AGAATTATGCAGTGCTGCCATAACCATGAGTGATAACACTGCGGCCAACTTACTTCTGACAACGATCGGA
GGACCGAAGGAGCTAACCGCTTTTTTGCACAACATGGGGGATCATGTAACTCGCCTTGATCGTTGGGAAC
CGGAGCTGAATGAAGCCATACCAAACGACGAGCGTGACACCACGATGCCTGCAGCAATGGCAACAACGTT
GCGCAAACTATTAACTGGCGAACTACTTACTCTAGCTTCCCGGCAACAATTAATAGACTGGATGGAGGCG
GATAAAGTTGCAGGACCACTTCTGCGCTCGGCCCTTCCGGCTGGCTGGTTTATTGCTGATAAATCTGGAG
CCGGTGAGCGTGGCTCTCGCGGTATCATTGCAGCACTGGGGCCAGATGGTAAGCCCTCCCGTATCGTAGT
TATCTACACGACGGGGAGTCAGGCAACTATGGATGAACGAAATAGACAGATCGCTGAGATAGGTGCCTCA
CTGATTAAGCATTGGTAACTGTCAGACCAAGTTTACTCATATATACTTTAGATTGATTTAAAACTTCATT
TTTAATTTAAAAGGATCTAGGTGAAGATCCTTTTTGATAATCTCATGACCAAAATCCCTTAACGTGAGTT
TTCGTTCCACTGAGCGTCAGACCCCGTAGAAAAGATCAAAGGATCTTCTTGAGATCCTTTTTTTCTGCGC
GTAATCTGCTGCTTGCAAACAAAAAAACCACCGCTACCAGCGGTGGTTTGTTTGCCGGATCAAGAGCTAC
CAACTCTTTTTCCGAAGGTAACTGGCTTCAGCAGAGCGCAGATACCAAATACTGTCCTTCTAGTGTAGCC
GTAGTTAGGCCACCACTTCAAGAACTCTGTAGCACCGCCTACATACCTCGCTCTGCTAATCCTGTTACCA
GTGGCTGCTGCCAGTGGCGATAAGTCGTGTCTTACCGGGTTGGACTCAAGACGATAGTTACCGGATAAGG
CGCAGCGGTCGGGCTGAACGGGGGGTTCGTGCACACAGCCCAGCTTGGAGCGAACGACCTACACCGAACT
GAGATACCTACAGCGTGAGCTATGAGAAAGCGCCACGCTTCCCGAAGGGAGAAAGGCGGACAGGTATCCG
GTAAGCGGCAGGGTCGGAACAGGAGAGCGCACGAGGGAGCTTCCAGGGGGAAACGCCTGGTATCTTTATA
GTCCTGTCGGGTTTCGCCACCTCTGACTTGAGCGTCGATTTTTGTGATGCTCGTCAGGGGGGCGGAGCCT
ATGGAAAAACGCCAGCAACGCGGCCTTTTTACGGTTCCTGGCCTTTTGCTGGCCTTTTGCTCACATGTTC
TTTCCTGCGTTATCCCCTGATTCTGTGGATAACCGTATTACCGCCTTTGAGTGAGCTGATACCGCTCGCC
GCAGCCGAACGACCGAGCGCAGCGAGTCAGTGAGCGAGGAAGCGGAAGAGCGCCTGATGCGGTATTTTCT
CCTTACGCATCTGTGCGGTATTTCACACCGCAATGGTGCACTCTCAGTACAATCTGCTCTGATGCCGCAT
AGTTAAGCCAGTATACACTCCGCTATCGCTACGTGACTGGGTCATGGCTGCGCCCCGACACCCGCCAACA
CCCGCTGACGCGCCCTGACGGGCTTGTCTGCTCCCGGCATCCGCTTACAGACAAGCTGTGACCGTCTCCG
GGAGCTGCATGTGTCAGAGGTTTTCACCGTCATCACCGAAACGCGCGAGGCAGCTGCGGTAAAGCTCATC
AGCGTGGTCGTGAAGCGATTCACAGATGTCTGCCTGTTCATCCGCGTCCAGCTCGTTGAGTTTCTCCAGA
AGCGTTAATGTCTGGCTTCTGATAAAGCGGGCCATGTTAAGGGCGGTTTTTTCCTGTTTGGTCACTGATG
CCTCCGTGTAAGGGGGATTTCTGTTCATGGGGGTAATGATACCGATGAAACGAGAGAGGATGCTCACGAT
ACGGGTTACTGATGATGAACATGCCCGGTTACTGGAACGTTGTGAGGGTAAACAACTGGCGGTATGGATG
CGGCGGGACCAGAGAAAAATCACTCAGGGTCAATGCCAGCGCTTCGTTAATACAGATGTAGGTGTTCCAC
AGGGTAGCCAGCAGCATCCTGCGATGCAGATCCGGAACATAATGGTGCAGGGCGCTGACTTCCGCGTTTC
CAGACTTTACGAAACACGGAAACCGAAGACCATTCATGTTGTTGCTCAGGTCGCAGACGTTTTGCAGCAG
CAGTCGCTTCACGTTCGCTCGCGTATCGGTGATTCATTCTGCTAACCAGTAAGGCAACCCCGCCAGCCTA
GCCGGGTCCTCAACGACAGGAGCACGATCATGCGCACCCGTGGGGCCGCCATGCCGGCGATAATGGCCTG
CTTCTCGCCGAAACGTTTGGTGGCGGGACCAGTGACGAAGGCTTGAGCGAGGGCGTGCAAGATTCCGAAT
ACCGCAAGCGACAGGCCGATCATCGTCGCGCTCCAGCGAAAGCGGTCCTCGCCGAAAATGACCCAGAGCG
CTGCCGGCACCTGTCCTACGAGTTGCATGATAAAGAAGACAGTCATAAGTGCGGCGACGATAGTCATGCC
CCGCGCCCACCGGAAGGAGCTGACTGGGTTGAAGGCTCTCAAGGGCATCGGTCGAGATCCCGGTGCCTAA
TGAGTGAGCTAACTTACATTAATTGCGTTGCGCTCACTGCCCGCTTTCCAGTCGGGAAACCTGTCGTGCC
AGCTGCATTAATGAATCGGCCAACGCGCGGGGA
Features (pLannotate 1.2.2; 19 found; start..end, strand, type, name):
   1014..1091    -  promoter       lacI promoter: lacI
   1099..1378    -  CDS            TcR (fragment): tetracycline efflux protein; tet; confers resistance to tetracycline
   1400..1418    +  promoter       T7 promoter: promoter for bacteriophage T7 RNA polymerase
   1419..1443    +  protein_bind   lac operator: The lac repressor binds to the lac operator to inhibit transcription in E. coli. This inhibition can be relieved by adding lactose or isopropyl-β-D-thiogalactopyranoside (IPTG). lac repressor encoded by lacI
   1500..4004    +  CDS            yebT: YEBT_ECOLI - Experimental evidence at protein level: Swiss-Prot protein existence level 1. Component of a transport pathway that contributes to membrane integrity (PubMed:27795327). May directly span the intermembrane space, facilitating the transport of substrates across the periplasm (Probable). From Escherichia coli (strain K12).
   4054..4103    +  CDS            SET1 (fragment): solubility-enhancement tag derived from T7 phage gene 10B
   4111..4158    +  terminator     T7 terminator: transcription terminator for bacteriophage T7 RNA polymerase
   4195..4623    +  rep_origin     f1 ori (sequence partly withheld): f1 bacteriophage origin of replication; arrow indicates direction of (+) strand synthesis
   4725..4758    +  protein_bind   loxP: Cre-mediated recombination occurs in the 8-bp core sequence (GCATACAT). Cre recombinase
   4788..4806    +  misc_feature   MCS (fragment): pBluescript multiple cloning site
   4837..4941    +  promoter       AmpR promoter: bla
   4942..5802    +  CDS            AmpR: β-lactamase; bla; confers resistance to ampicillin, carbenicillin, and related antibiotics
   5973..6561    +  rep_origin     ori: high-copy-number ColE1/pMB1/pBR322/pUC origin of replication
   6747..6886    -  misc_feature   bom: basis of mobility region from pBR322
   6988..7179    -  CDS            rop: Rop protein, which maintains plasmids at low copy number; rop
   7196..7576    +  CDS            YPB1_ECOLX: Protein predicted: Swiss-Prot protein existence level 4. From Escherichia coli.
   7648..7939    -  CDS            TcR (fragment): tetracycline efflux protein; tet; confers resistance to tetracycline
   7954..7975    -  protein_bind   CAP binding site: CAP binding activates transcription in the presence of cAMP. E. coli catabolite activator protein
   7988..1013    -  CDS            lacI (across the origin): lac repressor; lacI; The lac repressor binds to the lac operator to inhibit transcription in E. coli. This inhibition can be relieved by adding lactose or isopropyl-β-D-thiogalactopyranoside (IPTG).
