[The description below was written by a language model from this plasmid's Addgene catalogue record and pLannotate feature annotations shown in this document.]
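Description:
pBEL1728 is a bacterial expression plasmid built on the pET21a backbone for producing a site-specifically modified variant of the E. coli protein LetB (annotated in the feature table under its older name, yebT). The insert, assembled by Gibson cloning, encodes residues 43–877 of LetB with a C-terminal 6xHis tag. The codon for phenylalanine 818 is replaced by an amber stop codon. As the name "F818Bpa" indicates, the amber codon is intended to be suppressed so that the photo-crosslinkable unnatural amino acid p-benzoylphenylalanine is incorporated at that position. This would require an orthogonal tRNA/aminoacyl-tRNA synthetase pair supplied from elsewhere, since no such component is annotated on this plasmid.

Expression is driven by a T7 promoter followed by a lac operator, and transcription ends at a T7 terminator. The plasmid-borne lacI gene, with its own promoter, supplies the repressor, so expression is IPTG-inducible in hosts that provide T7 RNA polymerase. The plasmid is maintained through a ColE1/pBR322-type origin with the adjacent bom and rop elements. It is selected with ampicillin through the β-lactamase gene and also carries an f1 phage origin. The record lists it as high copy, although rop normally moderates copy number. The automated annotation also reports tetracycline-resistance gene fragments, a loxP site, a short multiple cloning site fragment and a small SET1 tag fragment. These appear to be backbone remnants or incidental matches, and the record assigns them no function.

LetB is described as a component of a transport pathway that may span the periplasm and contributes to membrane integrity. This mutant was deposited with a structural study of LetB as a lipid transport tunnel, so its likely use is photo-crosslinking to probe contacts at residue 818.
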