Addgene plasmid #139919: pBEL1728
Purpose: Expression plasmid for LetB mutant F818Bpa
Depositing lab: Gira Bhabha & Damian Ekiert. Depositing organization: NYU Grossman School of Medicine. Publication: LetB Structure Reveals a Tunnel for Lipid Transport across the Bacterial Envelope. Isom GL, Coudray N, MacRae MR, McManus CT, Ekiert DC, Bhabha G. Cell. 2020 Apr 30;181(3):653-664.e19. doi: 10.1016/j.cell.2020.03.030. PubMed 32359438.
Backbone
  Vector backbone: pET21a
  Vector type: Bacterial Expression
Growth in bacteria
  Bacterial resistance: Ampicillin, 100 μg/mL
  Growth temperature: 37°C
  Growth strain: DH5alpha
  Copy number: High Copy
Gene/Insert
  Gene/Insert name: LetB
  Species: E. coli
  Mutation: LetB(43-877; F818Amber)-6xHis
  Cloning method: Gibson Cloning
Terms and licenses: Academic/Nonprofit Terms; Industry Terms: Not Available to Industry
Depositor comments: Please visit https://www.biorxiv.org/content/10.1101/748145v1 for bioRxiv preprint.
How to cite: pBEL1728 was a gift from Gira Bhabha & Damian Ekiert (Addgene plasmid # 139919 ; http://n2t.net/addgene:139919 ; RRID:Addgene_139919)
